Addgene plasmid #143552: TFORF1867
Purpose: Lentiviral vector for overexpressing transcription factor ORFs with unique 24-bp barcodes. Barcodes facilitate identification of transcription factors in pooled screens.
Depositing lab: Feng Zhang. Depositing organization: Broad Institute. Publication: A transcription factor atlas of directed differentiation. Joung J, Ma S, Tay T, Geiger-Schuller KR, Kirchgatterer PC, Verdine VK, Guo B, Arias-Garcia MA, Allen WE, Singh A, Kuksenko O, Abudayyeh OO, Gootenberg JS, Fu Z, Macrae RK, Buenrostro JD, Regev A, Zhang F. Cell. 2023 Jan 5;186(1):209-229.e26. doi: 10.1016/j.cell.2022.11.026. PubMed 36608654.
Backbone
  Vector backbone: pLX_TRC317
  Backbone manufacturer: Broad Institute Genetic Perturbation Platform
  Backbone size w/o insert (bp): 8264
  Vector type: Mammalian Expression, Lentiviral
  Selectable markers: Puromycin
Growth in bacteria
  Bacterial resistance: Ampicillin, 100 μg/mL
  Growth temperature: 37°C
  Growth strain: NEB Stable
  Copy number: High Copy
Gene/Insert
  Gene/Insert name: POU2F2
  Species: H. sapiens (human)
  Insert size (bp): 1505
  Entrez Gene: POU2F2 (a.k.a. OCT2, OTF2, Oct-2)
  Promoter: EF1a
  Cloning method: Unknown
  Sequencing primers: 5′ GGGTGGAGACTGAAGTTAGGCCAG; 3′ CACATAGCGTAAAAGGAGCAACATAG
Terms and licenses: Academic/Nonprofit Terms; Industry Terms: Not Available to Industry
Depositor comments: NM_001207026,ENST00000529952 . The transcription factor ORF portion of this plasmid was synthesized by Genewiz. Please test multiple small colonies in case of plasmid recombination. To make this collection available in a timely manner, a portion of this collection was not fully sequenced by Addgene. If an Addgene verified full plasmid sequence is not available, please contact us prior to placing an order to request the full sequence.
How to cite: TFORF1867 was a gift from Feng Zhang (Addgene plasmid # 143552 ; http://n2t.net/addgene:143552 ; RRID:Addgene_143552)
