[The description below was written by a language model from this plasmid's Addgene catalogue record and pLannotate feature annotations shown in this document.]
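Description:
TFORF1867 is a third-generation-style, self-inactivating lentiviral expression plasmid built on the pLX_TRC317 backbone, carrying the human transcription factor POU2F2 (also known as OCT2/OTF2) as an overexpression ORF. It belongs to a barcoded transcription factor ORF collection in which each construct carries a unique 24-bp barcode, so that individual factors can be identified in pooled screens. The barcode is not annotated in the feature table. In bacteria the roughly 9.8 kb plasmid is maintained through a high-copy ColE1/pUC-type origin and ampicillin resistance (AmpR with its own bla promoter). An f1 origin and remnants of a lac/T7/T3 cloning region are also present in the backbone. The depositor notes that the plasmid can recombine, as is common for LTR-containing vectors.

The viral genome is transcribed from an RSV promoter fused to a truncated HIV-1 5' LTR. It contains the Ψ packaging signal with a gag fragment, the Rev response element for nuclear export of full-length RNA, a cPPT/CTS, and a ΔU3 3' LTR followed by an SV40 poly(A) signal. Inside this unit, an SV40 early promoter/origin region drives puromycin N-acetyltransferase for selection of transduced mammalian cells. A separate EF-1α promoter provides strong constitutive expression of the POU2F2 coding sequence, which was synthesized to match a specific RefSeq/Ensembl isoform. A WPRE downstream of the ORF enhances transcript stability and expression. A short U6 promoter fragment annotated between the ORF and the WPRE is probably only a residual or primer-binding sequence rather than a functional promoter. The construct is used to make lentivirus for forced POU2F2 expression, for example in directed-differentiation or cell-fate screens.
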