Features (pLannotate 1.2.2; 31 found; start..end, strand, type, name):
      5..231     +  promoter       RSV promoter: Rous sarcoma virus enhancer/promoter
    232..412     +  LTR            5' LTR (truncated): truncated 5' long terminal repeat (LTR) from HIV-1
    459..584     +  misc_feature   HIV-1 Ψ: packaging signal of human immunodeficiency virus type 1
    568..931     +  CDS            HIV-1 gag (fragment): gag protein from human immunodeficiency virus 1; gag
   1077..1310    +  misc_feature   RRE: The Rev response element (RRE) of HIV-1 allows for Rev-dependent mRNA export from the nucleus to the cytoplasm.
   1687..1713    +  CDS            Rev (fragment): human immunodeficiency virus 1 (HIV-1) Rev protein; rev; enhances nuclear export of unspliced and incompletely spliced viral mRNAs
   1720..1743    +  promoter       SV40 promoter (fragment): SV40 early promoter
   1744..1815    +  promoter       SV40 promoter (fragment): SV40 enhancer and early promoter
   1839..1974    +  rep_origin     SV40 ori: SV40 origin of replication
   2020..2616    +  CDS            PuroR (fragment): puromycin N-acetyltransferase; pac from Streptomyces; confers resistance to puromycin
   2665..2782    +  misc_feature   cPPT/CTS: central polypurine tract and central termination sequence of HIV-1
   2847..2913    +  CDS            small t antigen (fragment): SV40 (simian virus 40) small t antigen
   2920..4098    +  promoter       EF-1α promoter: strong constitutive promoter for human elongation factor EF-1α
   4115..5515    +  CDS            POU2F2: PO2F2_HUMAN - Also known as OCT2, OTF2. Experimental evidence at protein level: Swiss-Prot protein existence level 1. [Isoform 5]: Activates the U2 small nuclear RNA (snRNA) promoter. From Homo sapiens (Human).
   5531..5584    +  promoter       U6 promoter (fragment): RNA polymerase III promoter for human U6 snRNA
   5626..6214    +  misc_feature   WPRE: woodchuck hepatitis virus posttranscriptional regulatory element
   6265..6284    +  misc_feature   cPPT/CTS (fragment): central polypurine tract and central termination sequence of HIV-1
   6286..6519    +  LTR            3' LTR (ΔU3): self-inactivating 3' long terminal repeat (LTR) from HIV-1
   6597..6718    +  polyA_signal   SV40 poly(A) signal: SV40 polyadenylation signal
   6758..6893    +  rep_origin     SV40 ori: SV40 origin of replication
   6914..6932    -  promoter       T7 promoter: promoter for bacteriophage T7 RNA polymerase
   6940..7095    +  CDS            lacZα (fragment): LacZα fragment of β-galactosidase; lacZ fragment
   7100..7528    +  rep_origin     f1 ori (sequence partly withheld): f1 bacteriophage origin of replication; arrow indicates direction of (+) strand synthesis
   7581..7685    +  promoter       AmpR promoter: bla
   7686..8546    +  CDS            AmpR: β-lactamase; bla; confers resistance to ampicillin, carbenicillin, and related antibiotics
   8717..9305    +  rep_origin     ori: high-copy-number ColE1/pMB1/pBR322/pUC origin of replication
   9488..9580    +  CDS            lacI (fragment): lac repressor; lacI; The lac repressor binds to the lac operator to inhibit transcription in E. coli. This inhibition can be relieved by adding lactose or isopropyl-β-D-thiogalactopyranoside (IPTG).
   9593..9614    +  protein_bind   CAP binding site: CAP binding activates transcription in the presence of cAMP. E. coli catabolite activator protein
   9629..9659    +  promoter       lac promoter: promoter for the E. coli lac operon
   9667..9683    +  protein_bind   lac operator: The lac repressor binds to the lac operator to inhibit transcription in E. coli. This inhibition can be relieved by adding lactose or isopropyl-β-D-thiogalactopyranoside (IPTG). lac repressor encoded by lacI
   9728..9746    +  promoter       T3 promoter: promoter for bacteriophage T3 RNA polymerase
>Addgene plasmid #143552 | TFORF1867 | addgene full sequence | sequence record 391398 | Addgene NGS Result
TTAATGTAGTCTTATGCAATACTCTTGTAGTCTTGCAACATGGTAACGATGAGTTAGCAACATGCCTTAC
AAGGAGAGAAAAAGCACCGTGCATGCCGATTGGTGGAAGTAAGGTGGTACGATCGTGCCTTATTAGGAAG
GCAACAGACGGGTCTGACATGGATTGGACGAACCACTGAATTGCCGCATTGCAGAGATATTGTATTTAAG
TGCCTAGCTCGATACATAAACGGGTCTCTCTGGTTAGACCAGATCTGAGCCTGGGAGCTCTCTGGCTAAC
TAGGGAACCCACTGCTTAAGCCTCAATAAAGCTTGCCTTGAGTGCTTCAAGTAGTGTGTGCCCGTCTGTT
GTGTGACTCTGGTAACTAGAGATCCCTCAGACCCTTTTAGTCAGTGTGGAAAATCTCTAGCAGTGGCGCC
CGAACAGGGACTTGAAAGCGAAAGGGAAACCAGAGGAGCTCTCTCGACGCAGGACTCGGCTTGCTGAAGC
GCGCACGGCAAGAGGCGAGGGGCGGCGACTGGTGAGTACGCCAAAAATTTTGACTAGCGGAGGCTAGAAG
GAGAGAGATGGGTGCGAGAGCGTCAGTATTAAGCGGGGGAGAATTAGATCGCGATGGGAAAAAATTCGGT
TAAGGCCAGGGGGAAAGAAAAAATATAAATTAAAACATATAGTATGGGCAAGCAGGGAGCTAGAACGATT
CGCAGTTAATCCTGGCCTGTTAGAAACATCAGAAGGCTGTAGACAAATACTGGGACAGCTACAACCATCC
CTTCAGACAGGATCAGAAGAACTTAGATCATTATATAATACAGTAGCAACCCTCTATTGTGTGCATCAAA
GGATAGAGATAAAAGACACCAAGGAAGCTTTAGACAAGATAGAGGAAGAGCAAAACAAAAGTAAGACCAC
CGCACAGCAAGCGGCCGCTGATCTTCAGACCTGGAGGAGGAGATATGAGGGACAATTGGAGAAGTGAATT
ATATAAATATAAAGTAGTAAAAATTGAACCATTAGGAGTAGCACCCACCAAGGCAAAGAGAAGAGTGGTG
CAGAGAGAAAAAAGAGCAGTGGGAATAGGAGCTTTGTTCCTTGGGTTCTTGGGAGCAGCAGGAAGCACTA
TGGGCGCAGCGTCAATGACGCTGACGGTACAGGCCAGACAATTATTGTCTGGTATAGTGCAGCAGCAGAA
CAATTTGCTGAGGGCTATTGAGGCGCAACAGCATCTGTTGCAACTCACAGTCTGGGGCATCAAGCAGCTC
CAGGCAAGAATCCTGGCTGTGGAAAGATACCTAAAGGATCAACAGCTCCTGGGGATTTGGGGTTGCTCTG
GAAAACTCATTTGCACCACTGCTGTGCCTTGGAATGCTAGTTGGAGTAATAAATCTCTGGAACAGATTTG
GAATCACACGACCTGGATGGAGTGGGACAGAGAAATTAACAATTACACAAGCTTAATACACTCCTTAATT
GAAGAATCGCAAAACCAGCAAGAAAAGAATGAACAAGAATTATTGGAATTAGATAAATGGGCAAGTTTGT
GGAATTGGTTTAACATAACAAATTGGCTGTGGTATATAAAATTATTCATAATGATAGTAGGAGGCTTGGT
AGGTTTAAGAATAGTTTTTGCTGTACTTTCTATAGTGAATAGAGTTAGGCAGGGATATTCACCATTATCG
TTTCAGACCCACCTCCCAACCCCGAGGGGACCCATGCATTGCATCTCAATTAGTCAGCAACCAGGTGTGG
AAAGTCCCCAGGCTCCCCAGCAGGCAGAAGTATGCAAAGCATGCGTCTCAATTAGTCAGCAACCATAGTC
CCGCCCCTAACTCCGCCCATCCCGCCCCTAACTCCGCCCAGTTCCGCCCATTCTCCGCCCCATGGCTGAC
TAATTTTTTTTATTTATGCAGAGGCCGAGGCCGCCTCGGCCTCTGAGCTATTCCAGAAGTAGTGAGGAGG
CTTTTTTGGAGGCCTAGGCTTTTGCAAAAAGCTTTCTAGAGGTACCACCGGAGCTTACCATGACCGAGTA
CAAGCCCACGGTGCGCCTCGCCACCCGCGACGACGTCCCCAGGGCCGTACGCACCCTCGCCGCCGCGTTC
GCCGACTACCCCGCCACGCGCCACACCGTCGATCCGGACCGCCACATCGAGCGGGTCACCGAGCTGCAAG
AACTCTTCCTCACGCGCGTCGGGCTCGACATCGGCAAGGTGTGGGTCGCGGACGACGGCGCCGCCGTGGC
GGTCTGGACCACGCCGGAGAGCGTCGAAGCGGGGGCGGTGTTCGCCGAGATCGGCCCGCGCATGGCCGAG
TTGAGCGGTTCCCGGCTGGCCGCGCAGCAACAGATGGAAGGCCTCCTGGCGCCGCACCGGCCCAAGGAGC
CCGCGTGGTTCCTGGCCACCGTCGGCGTCTCGCCCGACCACCAGGGCAAGGGTCTGGGCAGCGCCGTCGT
GCTCCCCGGAGTGGAGGCGGCCGAGCGCGCCGGGGTGCCCGCCTTCCTGGAGACCTCCGCGCCCCGCAAC
CTCCCCTTCTACGAGCGGCTCGGCTTCACCGTCACCGCCGACGTCGAGGTGCCCGAAGGACCGCGCACCT
GGTGCATGACCCGCAAGCCCGGTGCCAGTTAACGAATTCTAGATCTTGAGACAAATGGCAGTATTCATCC
ACAATTTTAAAAGAAAAGGGGGGATTGGGGGGTACAGTGCAGGGGAAAGAATAGTAGACATAATAGCAAC
AGACATACAAACTAAAGAATTACAAAAACAAATTACAAAAATTCAAAATTTTCGGGTTTATTACAGGGAC
AGCAGAGATCCACTTTGGCGCCGGCTCGAGGCCTGCAGGTGCAAAGATGGATAAAGTTTTAAACAGAGAG
GAATCTTTGCAGCTAATGGACCTTCTAGGTCTTGAAAGGAGTGGGAATTGGCTCCGGTGCCCGTCAGTGG
GCAGAGCGCACATCGCCCACAGTCCCCGAGAAGTTGGGGGGAGGGGTCGGCAATTGAACCGGTGCCTAGA
GAAGGTGGCGCGGGGTAAACTGGGAAAGTGATGTCGTGTACTGGCTCCGCCTTTTTCCCGAGGGTGGGGG
AGAACCGTATATAAGTGCAGTAGTCGCCGTGAACGTTCTTTTTCGCAACGGGTTTGCCGCCAGAACACAG
GTAAGTGCCGTGTGTGGTTCCCGCGGGCCTGGCCTCTTTACGGGTTATGGCCCTTGCGTGCCTTGAATTA
CTTCCACCTGGCTGCAGTACGTGATTCTTGATCCCGAGCTTCGGGTTGGAAGTGGGTGGGAGAGTTCGAG
GCCTTGCGCTTAAGGAGCCCCTTCGCCTCGTGCTTGAGTTGAGGCCTGGCCTGGGCGCTGGGGCCGCCGC
GTGCGAATCTGGTGGCACCTTCGCGCCTGTCTCGCTGCTTTCGATAAGTCTCTAGCCATTTAAAATTTTT
GATGACCTGCTGCGACGCTTTTTTTCTGGCAAGATAGTCTTGTAAATGCGGGCCAAGATCTGCACACTGG
TATTTCGGTTTTTGGGGCCGCGGGCGGCGACGGGGCCCGTGCGTCCCAGCGCACATGTTCGGCGAGGCGG
GGCCTGCGAGCGCGGCCACCGAGAATCGGACGGGGGTAGTCTCAAGCTGGCCGGCCTGCTCTGGTGCCTG
GCCTCGCGCCGCCGTGTATCGCCCCGCCCTGGGCGGCAAGGCTGGCCCGGTCGGCACCAGTTGCGTGAGC
GGAAAGATGGCCGCTTCCCGGCCCTGCTGCAGGGAGCTCAAAATGGAGGACGCGGCGCTCGGGAGAGCGG
GCGGGTGAGTCACCCACACAAAGGAAAAGGGCCTTTCCGTCCTCAGCCGTCGCTTCATGTGACTCCACGG
AGTACCGGGCGCCGTCCAGGCACCTCGATTAGTTCTCGAGCTTTTGGAGTACGTCGTCTTTAGGTTGGGG
GGAGGGGTTTTATGCGATGGAGTTTCCCCACACTGAGTGGGTGGAGACTGAAGTTAGGCCAGCTTGGCAC
TTGATGTAATTCTCCTTGGAATTTGCCCTTTTTGAGTTTGGATCTTGGTTCATTCTCAAGCCTCAGACAG
TGGTTCAAAGTTTTTTTCTTCCATTTCAGGTGTCGTGAGGCTAGCACCGCCACCATGGTTCACTCCAGCA
TGGGGGCTCCAGAAATAAGAATGTCTAAGCCCCTGGAGGCCGAGAAGCAAGGTCTGGACTCCCCATCAGA
GCACACAGACACCGAAAGAAATGGACCAGACACTAATCATCAGAACCCCCAAAATAAGACCTCCCCATTC
TCCGTGTCCCCAACTGGCCCCAGTACAAAGATCAAGGCTGAAGACCCCAGTGGCGATTCAGCCCCAGCAG
CACCCCTGCCCCCTCAGCCGGCCCAGCCTCATCTGCCCCAGGCCCAACTCATGTTGACGGGCAGCCAGCT
AGCTGGGGACATACAGCAGCTCCTCCAGCTCCAGCAGCTGGTGCTTGTGCCAGGCCACCACCTCCAGCCA
CCTGCTCAGTTCCTGCTACCGCAGGCCCAGCAGAGCCAGCCAGGCCTGCTACCGACACCAAATCTATTCC
AGCTACCTCAGCAAACCCAGGGAGCTCTTCTGACCTCCCAGCCCCGGGCCGGGCTTCCCACACAGGCCGT
GACCCGCCCTACGCTGCCCGACCCGCACCTCTCGCACCCGCAGCCCCCCAAATGCTTGGAGCCACCATCC
CACCCCGAGGAGCCCAGTGATCTGGAGGAGCTGGAGCAATTCGCCCGCACCTTCAAGCAACGCCGCATCA
AGCTGGGCTTCACGCAGGGTGATGTGGGCCTGGCCATGGGCAAGCTCTACGGCAACGACTTCAGCCAGAC
GACCATTTCCCGCTTCGAGGCCCTCAACCTGAGCTTCAAGAACATGTGCAAACTCAAGCCCCTCCTGGAG
AAGTGGCTCAACGATGCAGAGACTATGTCTGTGGACTCAAGCCTGCCCAGCCCCAACCAGCTGAGCAGCC
CCAGCCTGGGTTTCGACGGCCTGCCCGGCCGGAGACGCAAGAAGAGGACCAGCATCGAGACAAACGTCCG
CTTCGCCTTAGAGAAGAGTTTTCTAGCGAACCAGAAGCCTACCTCAGAGGAGATCCTGCTGATCGCCGAG
CAGCTGCACATGGAGAAGGAAGTGATCCGCGTCTGGTTCTGCAACCGGCGCCAGAAGGAGAAACGCATCA
ACCCCTGCAGTGCGGCCCCCATGCTGCCCAGCCCAGGGAAGCCGGCCAGCTACAGCCCCCATATGGTCAC
ACCCCAAGGGGGCGCGGGGACCTTACCGTTGTCCCAAGCTTCCAGCAGTCTGAGCACAACAGTTACTACC
TTATCCTCAGCTGTGGGGACGCTCCACCCCAGCCGGACAGCTGGAGGGGGTGGGGGCGGGGGCGGGGCTG
CGCCCCCCCTCAATTCCATCCCCTCTGTCACTCCCCCACCCCCGGCCACCACCAACAGCACAAACCCCAG
CCCTCAAGGCAGCCACTCGGCTATCGGCTTGTCAGGCCTGAACCCCAGCACGGGGTAGTAATGAACTAGT
CCGTAACTTGAAAGTATTTCGATTTCTTGGCTTTATATATCTTGTGGAAAGGACGAACCGACGACAATCA
TGACGATCCTACGCGTTAAGTCGACAATCAACCTCTGGATTACAAAATTTGTGAAAGATTGACTGGTATT
CTTAACTATGTTGCTCCTTTTACGCTATGTGGATACGCTGCTTTAATGCCTTTGTATCATGCTATTGCTT
CCCGTATGGCTTTCATTTTCTCCTCCTTGTATAAATCCTGGTTGCTGTCTCTTTATGAGGAGTTGTGGCC
CGTTGTCAGGCAACGTGGCGTGGTGTGCACTGTGTTTGCTGACGCAACCCCCACTGGTTGGGGCATTGCC
ACCACCTGTCAGCTCCTTTCCGGGACTTTCGCTTTCCCCCTCCCTATTGCCACGGCGGAACTCATCGCCG
CCTGCCTTGCCCGCTGCTGGACAGGGGCTCGGCTGTTGGGCACTGACAATTCCGTGGTGTTGTCGGGGAA
ATCATCGTCCTTTCCTTGGCTGCTCGCCTGTGTTGCCACCTGGATTCTGCGCGGGACGTCCTTCTGCTAC
GTCCCTTCGGCCCTCAATCCAGCGGACCTTCCTTCCCGCGGCCTGCTGCCGGCTCTGCGGCCTCTTCCGC
GTCTTCGCCTTCGCCCTCAGACGAGTCGGATCTCCCTTTGGGCCGCCTCCCCGCGTCGACTTTAAGACCA
ATGACTTACAAGGCAGCTGTAGATCTTAGCCACTTTTTAAAAGAAAAGGGGGGACTGGAAGGGCTAATTC
ACTCCCAACGAAGACAAGATCTGCTTTTTGCTTGTACTGGGTCTCTCTGGTTAGACCAGATCTGAGCCTG
GGAGCTCTCTGGCTAACTAGGGAACCCACTGCTTAAGCCTCAATAAAGCTTGCCTTGAGTGCTTCAAGTA
GTGTGTGCCCGTCTGTTGTGTGACTCTGGTAACTAGAGATCCCTCAGACCCTTTTAGTCAGTGTGGAAAA
TCTCTAGCAGTACGTATAGTAGTTCATGTCATCTTATTATTCAGTATTTATAACTTGCAAAGAAATGAAT
ATCAGAGAGTGAGAGGAACTTGTTTATTGCAGCTTATAATGGTTACAAATAAAGCAATAGCATCACAAAT
TTCACAAATAAAGCATTTTTTTCACTGCATTCTAGTTGTGGTTTGTCCAAACTCATCAATGTATCTTATC
ATGTCTGGCTCTAGCTATCCCGCCCCTAACTCCGCCCATCCCGCCCCTAACTCCGCCCAGTTCCGCCCAT
TCTCCGCCCCATGGCTGACTAATTTTTTTTATTTATGCAGAGGCCGAGGCCGCCTCGGCCTCTGAGCTAT
TCCAGAAGTAGTGAGGAGGCTTTTTTGGAGGCCTAGGGACGTACCCAATTCGCCCTATAGTGAGTCGTAT
TACGCGCGCTCACTGGCCGTCGTTTTACAACGTCGTGACTGGGAAAACCCTGGCGTTACCCAACTTAATC
GCCTTGCAGCACATCCCCCTTTCGCCAGCTGGCGTAATAGCGAAGAGGCCCGCACCGATCGCCCTTCCCA
ACAGTTGCGCAGCCTGAATGGCGAATGGG
[124 nt withheld, positions 7100-7223]
C
[91 nt withheld, positions 7225-7315]
A
[49 nt withheld, positions 7317-7365]
CCTTTGACGTTGGAGTCCACGTTCTTT
[37 nt withheld, positions 7393-7429]
ACCCTATCTCGGTCTATTCTTTTGATTTATAAGGGATTTTGCCGATTTCGGCCTATTGGTTAAAAAATGA
GCTGATTTAACAAAAATTTAACGCGAATTTTAACAAAATATTAACGCTTACAATTTAGGTGGCACTTTTC
GGGGAAATGTGCGCGGAACCCCTATTTGTTTATTTTTCTAAATACATTCAAATATGTATCCGCTCATGAG
ACAATAACCCTGATAAATGCTTCAATAATATTGAAAAAGGAAGAGTATGAGTATTCAACATTTCCGTGTC
GCCCTTATTCCCTTTTTTGCGGCATTTTGCCTTCCTGTTTTTGCTCACCCAGAAACGCTGGTGAAAGTAA
AAGATGCTGAAGATCAGTTGGGTGCACGAGTGGGTTACATCGAACTGGATCTCAACAGCGGTAAGATCCT
TGAGAGTTTTCGCCCCGAAGAACGTTTTCCAATGATGAGCACTTTTAAAGTTCTGCTATGTGGCGCGGTA
TTATCCCGTATTGACGCCGGGCAAGAGCAACTCGGTCGCCGCATACACTATTCTCAGAATGACTTGGTTG
AGTACTCACCAGTCACAGAAAAGCATCTTACGGATGGCATGACAGTAAGAGAATTATGCAGTGCTGCCAT
AACCATGAGTGATAACACTGCGGCCAACTTACTTCTGACAACGATCGGAGGACCGAAGGAGCTAACCGCT
TTTTTGCACAACATGGGGGATCATGTAACTCGCCTTGATCGTTGGGAACCGGAGCTGAATGAAGCCATAC
CAAACGACGAGCGTGACACCACGATGCCTGTAGCAATGGCAACAACGTTGCGCAAACTATTAACTGGCGA
ACTACTTACTCTAGCTTCCCGGCAACAATTAATAGACTGGATGGAGGCGGATAAAGTTGCAGGACCACTT
CTGCGCTCGGCCCTTCCGGCTGGCTGGTTTATTGCTGATAAATCTGGAGCCGGTGAGCGTGGGTCTCGCG
GTATCATTGCAGCACTGGGGCCAGATGGTAAGCCCTCCCGTATCGTAGTTATCTACACGACGGGGAGTCA
GGCAACTATGGATGAACGAAATAGACAGATCGCTGAGATAGGTGCCTCACTGATTAAGCATTGGTAACTG
TCAGACCAAGTTTACTCATATATACTTTAGATTGATTTAAAACTTCATTTTTAATTTAAAAGGATCTAGG
TGAAGATCCTTTTTGATAATCTCATGACCAAAATCCCTTAACGTGAGTTTTCGTTCCACTGAGCGTCAGA
CCCCGTAGAAAAGATCAAAGGATCTTCTTGAGATCCTTTTTTTCTGCGCGTAATCTGCTGCTTGCAAACA
AAAAAACCACCGCTACCAGCGGTGGTTTGTTTGCCGGATCAAGAGCTACCAACTCTTTTTCCGAAGGTAA
CTGGCTTCAGCAGAGCGCAGATACCAAATACTGTTCTTCTAGTGTAGCCGTAGTTAGGCCACCACTTCAA
GAACTCTGTAGCACCGCCTACATACCTCGCTCTGCTAATCCTGTTACCAGTGGCTGCTGCCAGTGGCGAT
AAGTCGTGTCTTACCGGGTTGGACTCAAGACGATAGTTACCGGATAAGGCGCAGCGGTCGGGCTGAACGG
GGGGTTCGTGCACACAGCCCAGCTTGGAGCGAACGACCTACACCGAACTGAGATACCTACAGCGTGAGCT
ATGAGAAAGCGCCACGCTTCCCGAAGGGAGAAAGGCGGACAGGTATCCGGTAAGCGGCAGGGTCGGAACA
GGAGAGCGCACGAGGGAGCTTCCAGGGGGAAACGCCTGGTATCTTTATAGTCCTGTCGGGTTTCGCCACC
TCTGACTTGAGCGTCGATTTTTGTGATGCTCGTCAGGGGGGCGGAGCCTATGGAAAAACGCCAGCAACGC
GGCCTTTTTACGGTTCCTGGCCTTTTGCTGGCCTTTTGCTCACATGTTCTTTCCTGCGTTATCCCCTGAT
TCTGTGGATAACCGTATTACCGCCTTTGAGTGAGCTGATACCGCTCGCCGCAGCCGAACGACCGAGCGCA
GCGAGTCAGTGAGCGAGGAAGCGGAAGAGCGCCCAATACGCAAACCGCCTCTCCCCGCGCGTTGGCCGAT
TCATTAATGCAGCTGGCACGACAGGTTTCCCGACTGGAAAGCGGGCAGTGAGCGCAACGCAATTAATGTG
AGTTAGCTCACTCATTAGGCACCCCAGGCTTTACACTTTATGCTTCCGGCTCGTATGTTGTGTGGAATTG
TGAGCGGATAACAATTTCACACAGGAAACAGCTATGACCATGATTACGCCAAGCGCGCAATTAACCCTCA
CTAAAGGGAACAAAAGCTGGAGCTGCAAGC
