>Addgene plasmid #143552 | TFORF1867 | depositor partial sequence | sequence record 282786 | Insert
ACCGCCACCATGGTTCACTCCAGCATGGGGGCTCCAGAAATAAGAATGTCTAAGCCCCTGGAGGCCGAGA
AGCAAGGTCTGGACTCCCCATCAGAGCACACAGACACCGAAAGAAATGGACCAGACACTAATCATCAGAA
CCCCCAAAATAAGACCTCCCCATTCTCCGTGTCCCCAACTGGCCCCAGTACAAAGATCAAGGCTGAAGAC
CCCAGTGGCGATTCAGCCCCAGCAGCACCCCTGCCCCCTCAGCCGGCCCAGCCTCATCTGCCCCAGGCCC
AACTCATGTTGACGGGCAGCCAGCTAGCTGGGGACATACAGCAGCTCCTCCAGCTCCAGCAGCTGGTGCT
TGTGCCAGGCCACCACCTCCAGCCACCTGCTCAGTTCCTGCTACCGCAGGCCCAGCAGAGCCAGCCAGGC
CTGCTACCGACACCAAATCTATTCCAGCTACCTCAGCAAACCCAGGGAGCTCTTCTGACCTCCCAGCCCC
GGGCCGGGCTTCCCACACAGGCCGTGACCCGCCCTACGCTGCCCGACCCGCACCTCTCGCACCCGCAGCC
CCCCAAATGCTTGGAGCCACCATCCCACCCCGAGGAGCCCAGTGATCTGGAGGAGCTGGAGCAATTCGCC
CGCACCTTCAAGCAACGCCGCATCAAGCTGGGCTTCACGCAGGGTGATGTGGGCCTGGCCATGGGCAAGC
TCTACGGCAACGACTTCAGCCAGACGACCATTTCCCGCTTCGAGGCCCTCAACCTGAGCTTCAAGAACAT
GTGCAAACTCAAGCCCCTCCTGGAGAAGTGGCTCAACGATGCAGAGACTATGTCTGTGGACTCAAGCCTG
CCCAGCCCCAACCAGCTGAGCAGCCCCAGCCTGGGTTTCGACGGCCTGCCCGGCCGGAGACGCAAGAAGA
GGACCAGCATCGAGACAAACGTCCGCTTCGCCTTAGAGAAGAGTTTTCTAGCGAACCAGAAGCCTACCTC
AGAGGAGATCCTGCTGATCGCCGAGCAGCTGCACATGGAGAAGGAAGTGATCCGCGTCTGGTTCTGCAAC
CGGCGCCAGAAGGAGAAACGCATCAACCCCTGCAGTGCGGCCCCCATGCTGCCCAGCCCAGGGAAGCCGG
CCAGCTACAGCCCCCATATGGTCACACCCCAAGGGGGCGCGGGGACCTTACCGTTGTCCCAAGCTTCCAG
CAGTCTGAGCACAACAGTTACTACCTTATCCTCAGCTGTGGGGACGCTCCACCCCAGCCGGACAGCTGGA
GGGGGTGGGGGCGGGGGCGGGGCTGCGCCCCCCCTCAATTCCATCCCCTCTGTCACTCCCCCACCCCCGG
CCACCACCAACAGCACAAACCCCAGCCCTCAAGGCAGCCACTCGGCTATCGGCTTGTCAGGCCTGAACCC
CAGCACGGGGTAGTAATGAACTAGTCCGTAACTTGAAAGTATTTCGATTTCTTGGCTTTATATATCTTGT
GGAAAGGACGAACCGACGACAATCATGACGATCCT
