>Addgene plasmid #143552 | TFORF1867 | depositor partial sequence | sequence record 282787 | Barcode
ACCGACGACAATCATGACGATCCT
